>Addgene plasmid #32730 | -962 human cyclin D1 promoter EtsB site mutant pGL3Basic | addgene partial sequence | sequence record 39100 | LucNrev 5'-CCTTATGCAGTTGCTCTCC-3'
TGGCGCCGGGCCTTTCTTTATGTTTTTGGCGTCTTCCATGGTGGCTTTACCAACAGTACCGGAATGCCAA
GCTTATCGATTTCGAACCCCTGGGGAGGGCTGTGGGTCCTGGCTGGGTCCGCGCTCGGCTCTCGCTTCTG
CTGCCCCGCGCTCCCTCGCGCTCTTCTGCCCCTCGCCGGAGCGTGCGGACTCTGCTGCTCGCTGCTACTG
CGCCGACAGCCCTCTGGAGGCTCCAGGACTTTGCAACTTCAACAAAACTCCCCTGTAGTCCGTGTGACGT
TACTGTTGTTAAGCAAAGATCAAAGCCCGGCAGAGAATGGGAGCGGGAGGGGGGCGGGGGCGGGCGCAGG
GGGAGGGGGCGCGGGCGCCAAACGCCGGGAGCAGCGAGGGGCAGAGCCCAAAAGCCATCCCTGAGGCGCC
GCGCCTGCCCTGCGGCGGAGTTGCCCCTGTAGTCCGGTTTTCATAGAAATGCAAATCGCCCCGCTGCAGC
CTTTCTCCCCGCCAGGGAAGAGGGGTGCAGGGGGCCCCGTCCGCCTCGAGTGGGTCCCCCGGGATTTAGG
GGGTGAGGTGGAGGTGGCTCTGCAGTAGGGGACAACTAGGAAGGCCGGCAGGCCACACGCAGCCTGGGGA
GACCACGAGAAGGGGTGACTGGGGCGCGGCGACACCCCATATCCAAGCCGGCAGAATGGGCGCATTTCCA
AGAACGCCACGAGGGCACCCACGGGCGGACAGACGGCCAAAGAATCTCAGCGACTGCATCTTCTTTCATT
TTCATTAACACGTGTAAATTGCAAGAACTAATTTA
