>Addgene plasmid #32730 | -962 human cyclin D1 promoter EtsB site mutant pGL3Basic | addgene partial sequence | sequence record 39804 | RVprimer3
TTTCTCTATCGATAGGTACCGAGCTCTTACGCGTGCTAGCCCGGGCTCGAGATCCCCGGGTACTAAAAAA
AATGAGTCAGAATGGAGATCACTGTTTCTCAGCTTTCCATTCAGAGGTGTGTTTCTCCCGGTTAAATTGC
CGGCACGGGAAGGGAGGGGGTGCAGTTGGGGACCCCCGCAAGGACCGACTGGTCAAGGTAGGAAGGCAGC
CCGAAGAGTCTCCAGGCTAGAAGGACAAGATGAATGCTGGCCACCATCTTGGGCTGCTGCTGGAATTTTC
GGGCATTTATTTTATTTTATTTTTTGAGCGAGCGCATGCTAAGCTGAAATCCCTTTAACTTTTAGGGTTA
CCCCCTTGGGCATTTGCAACGACGCCCCTGTGCGCCGGAATGAAACTTGCACAGGGGTTGTGTGCCCGGT
CCTCCCCGTCCTTGCATGCTAAATTAGTTCTTGCAATTTACACGTGTTAATGAAAATGAAAGAAGATGCA
GTCGCTGAGATTCTTTGGCCGTCTGTCCGCCCGTGGGTGCCCTCGTGGCGTTCTTGGAAATGCGCCCATT
CTGCCGGCTTGGATATGGGGTGTCGCCGCGCCCCAGTCACCCCTTCTCGTGGTCTCCCCAGGC
