[The description below was written by a language model from this plasmid's Addgene catalogue record.]
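Description:
-962 human cyclin D1 promoter EtsB site mutant pGL3Basic is a luciferase reporter plasmid built on the Promega pGL3Basic backbone (4818 bp without insert). pGL3Basic is a promoterless, enhancerless vector carrying a firefly luciferase coding sequence downstream of a multiple cloning site, so reporter expression depends on whatever regulatory DNA is inserted upstream. The plasmid is maintained in E. coli as a high-copy construct under ampicillin selection. No feature table accompanies the record, so individual backbone elements beyond these catalogue fields are not itemised.

The insert is a roughly 1.1 kb fragment of the human CCND1 (cyclin D1) promoter, beginning at position -962 relative to the gene's start site. It is cloned between KpnI and HindIII sites, both of which are retained, placing it directly upstream of the luciferase gene. This version carries a targeted mutation in which the five-base core of the EtsB binding site at -778 is deleted, removing a putative Ets-family transcription factor recognition element while leaving the rest of the promoter fragment intact.

The construct is intended for transient transfection reporter assays in mammalian cells, where luciferase activity serves as a readout of cyclin D1 promoter activity. Comparing it with the corresponding wild-type -962 promoter reporter allows the contribution of the EtsB site to promoter activity to be assessed. The associated publication concerns regulation of cyclin D1 expression by beta-catenin in colon carcinoma cells, which suggests the mutant was used to dissect which cis-elements mediate promoter activation in that context.
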