Addgene plasmid #32730: -962 human cyclin D1 promoter EtsB site mutant pGL3Basic
Depositing lab: Frank McCormick. Depositing organization: University of California, San Francisco (UCSF). Publication: Beta-catenin regulates expression of cyclin D1 in colon carcinoma cells. Tetsu O, McCormick F. Nature. 1999 Apr 1;398(6726):422-6. 10.1038/18884 PubMed 10201372.
Backbone
  Vector backbone: pGL3Basic
  Backbone manufacturer: Promega
  Backbone size w/o insert (bp): 4818
  Vector type: Luciferase
Growth in bacteria
  Bacterial resistance: Ampicillin, 100 μg/mL
  Growth temperature: 37°C
  Growth strain: DH5alpha
  Copy number: High Copy
Gene/Insert
  Gene/Insert name: CCND1
  Species: H. sapiens (human)
  Insert size (bp): 1096
  Mutation: -778 EtsB binding site AGGAA deletion
  Entrez Gene: CCND1 (a.k.a. BCL1, D11S287E, PRAD1, U21B31)
  Promoter: -962 CCND1
  Cloning method: Restriction Enzyme; 5′ cloning site KpnI (not destroyed); 3′ cloning site Hind3 (not destroyed)
  Sequencing primers: 5′ RVprimer3; 3′ GLprimer2
Terms and licenses: Academic/Nonprofit Terms; Industry Terms: Not Available to Industry
How to cite: -962 human cyclin D1 promoter EtsB site mutant pGL3Basic was a gift from Frank McCormick (Addgene plasmid # 32730 ; http://n2t.net/addgene:32730 ; RRID:Addgene_32730)
